Addgene plasmid #22374: pCI-MOR268-1
Depositing lab: Hiroaki Matsunami. Depositing organization: Duke University. Publication: Odor coding by a Mammalian receptor repertoire. Saito H, Chi Q, Zhuang H, Matsunami H, Mainland JD. Sci Signal. 2009 . 2(60):ra9. 10.1126/scisignal.2000016 PubMed 19261596.
Backbone
  Vector backbone: pCI
  Backbone manufacturer: Promega
  Backbone size w/o insert (bp): 4006
  Vector type: Mammalian Expression
Growth in bacteria
  Bacterial resistance: Ampicillin, 100 μg/mL
  Growth temperature: 37°C
  Growth strain: DH5alpha
  Copy number: Unknown
Gene/Insert
  Gene/Insert name: MOR268-1 (alt name: Mus musculus olfactory receptor 514)
  Species: M. musculus (mouse)
  Insert size (bp): 933
  GenBank ID: NM_146726
  Entrez Gene: Olfr514 (a.k.a. MOR268-1)
  Tag / fusion protein: Rho (N terminal on insert)
  Cloning method: Restriction Enzyme; 5′ cloning site NheI (not destroyed); 3′ cloning site NotI (not destroyed)
  Sequencing primers: 5′ T7; 3′ EBV-rev
Terms and licenses: Academic/Nonprofit Terms; Industry Terms: Not Available to Industry
How to cite: pCI-MOR268-1 was a gift from Hiroaki Matsunami (Addgene plasmid # 22374 ; http://n2t.net/addgene:22374 ; RRID:Addgene_22374)
