[The description below was written by a language model from this plasmid's Addgene catalogue record and pLannotate feature annotations shown in this document.]
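Description:
pCI-MOR268-1 is a mammalian expression plasmid built on the Promega pCI backbone and carrying the mouse odorant receptor MOR268-1 (Olfr514, olfactory receptor 514). The roughly 930 bp coding sequence was cloned between NheI and NotI sites, both of which remain intact. According to the catalogue entry it carries an N-terminal Rho tag, a short leader from rhodopsin that is commonly added to odorant receptors to help them reach the cell surface in heterologous cells and to allow antibody detection. The automated annotation labels the open reading frame as human OR10A3. This most likely reflects a best match to a related human receptor in the reference database, since the record gives the insert as mouse. The Rho tag is not annotated separately in the feature table.

Expression is driven by the human cytomegalovirus immediate early enhancer and promoter. A chimeric β-globin/immunoglobulin heavy chain intron follows, which generally improves transcript processing and expression. Transcripts are terminated by an SV40 polyadenylation signal. A T7 promoter sits just upstream of the insert, where it can serve for in vitro transcription and as a sequencing primer site. In E. coli the plasmid replicates from a high-copy ColE1/pUC-type origin and is selected with ampicillin through the β-lactamase gene. An f1 origin permits single-stranded DNA production. The short lacZα, rop, bom and large T antigen fragments are backbone remnants, and no mammalian selection marker is annotated, so the plasmid is suited to transient transfection. It comes from a study of odor coding across a mammalian receptor repertoire, which points to use in cell-based assays that test receptor responses to odorants.
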