Features (pLannotate 1.2.2; 14 found; start..end, strand, type, name):
    140..517     +  enhancer       CMV enhancer: human cytomegalovirus immediate early enhancer
    519..718     +  promoter       CMV promoter: human cytomegalovirus (CMV) immediate early promoter
    857..989     +  intron         chimeric intron: chimera between introns from human β-globin and immunoglobulin heavy chain genes
   1034..1052    +  promoter       T7 promoter: promoter for bacteriophage T7 RNA polymerase
   1139..2059    +  CDS            OR10A3: O10A3_HUMAN - Experimental evidence at transcript level: Swiss-Prot protein existence level 2. Odorant receptor. From Homo sapiens (Human).
   2089..2210    -  polyA_signal   SV40 poly(A) signal: SV40 polyadenylation signal
   2233..2301    -  CDS            large T antigen (fragment): large T antigen from SV40 (simian virus 40)
   2320..2387    +  CDS            lacZα (fragment): LacZα fragment of β-galactosidase; lacZ fragment
   2391..2819    +  rep_origin     f1 ori (sequence partly withheld): f1 bacteriophage origin of replication; arrow indicates direction of (+) strand synthesis
   2847..2946    -  misc_feature   bom (fragment): basis of mobility region from pBR322
   3048..3083    -  CDS            rop (fragment): Rop protein, which maintains plasmids at low copy number; rop
   3178..3282    +  promoter       AmpR promoter: bla
   3283..4143    +  CDS            AmpR: β-lactamase; bla; confers resistance to ampicillin, carbenicillin, and related antibiotics
   4314..4902    +  rep_origin     ori: high-copy-number ColE1/pMB1/pBR322/pUC origin of replication
>Addgene plasmid #22374 | pCI-MOR268-1 | depositor full sequence | sequence record 10283 | Author sequence
TCAATATTGGCCATTAGCCATATTATTCATTGGTTATATAGCATAAATCAATATTGGCTATTGGCCATTG
CATACGTTGTATCTATATCATAATATGTACATTTATATTGGCTCATGTCCAATATGACCGCCATGTTGGC
ATTGATTATTGACTAGTTATTAATAGTAATCAATTACGGGGTCATTAGTTCATAGCCCATATATGGAGTT
CCGCGTTACATAACTTACGGTAAATGGCCCGCCTGGCTGACCGCCCAACGACCCCCGCCCATTGACGTCA
ATAATGACGTATGTTCCCATAGTAACGCCAATAGGGACTTTCCATTGACGTCAATGGGTGGAGTATTTAC
GGTAAACTGCCCACTTGGCAGTACATCAAGTGTATCATATGCCAAGTCCGCCCCCTATTGACGTCAATGA
CGGTAAATGGCCCGCCTGGCATTATGCCCAGTACATGACCTTACGGGACTTTCCTACTTGGCAGTACATC
TACGTATTAGTCATCGCTATTACCATGGTGATGCGGTTTTGGCAGTACACCAATGGGCGTGGATAGCGGT
TTGACTCACGGGGATTTCCAAGTCTCCACCCCATTGACGTCAATGGGAGTTTGTTTTGGCACCAAAATCA
ACGGGACTTTCCAAAATGTCGTAATAACCCCGCCCCGTTGACGCAAATGGGCGGTAGGCGTGTACGGTGG
GAGGTCTATATAAGCAGAGCTCGTTTAGTGAACCGTCAGATCACTAGAAGCTTTATTGCGGTAGTTTATC
ACAGTTAAATTGCTAACGCAGTCAGTGCTTCTGACACAACAGTCTCGAACTTAAGCTGCAGAAGTTGGTC
GTGAGGCACTGGGCAGGTAAGTATCAAGGTTACAAGACAGGTTTAAGGAGACCAATAGAAACTGGGCTTG
TCGAGACAGAGAAGACTCTTGCGTTTCTGATAGGCACCTATTGGTCTTACTGACATCCACTTTGCCTTTC
TCTCCACAGGTGTCCACTCCCAGTTCAATTACAGCTCTTAAGGCTAGAGTACTTAATACGACTCACTATA
GGCTAGCATGAATGGCACAGAAGGCCCTAACTTCTACGTGCCCTTCTCCAATGCGACGGGTGTGGTACGC
GAATTCACGCGTATGGGACAGAATGACAGCTCTGTGGTTGAGTTCATCCTGTTGGGATTTTCTCACTTCC
CTGAACTCCAAGTACACATGTTTGGAGCTTTCTTAGTTATTTATCTGGTGACTCTGACAGGAAATGCCAC
CATTGTTACTGTCATCTTTCTGGACCACAGCCTACATATCCCCATGTACCTGTTCTTGCAGAACTTGTCT
GTGGTGGAAGCAAGCTTCAGCACAACTGTTATGCCTGAGATGCTGGTGGTCCTGACTAGTGAGAAAGCAA
CCATTTCCTTTGGGGGTTGTTTTGCGCAGACATATTTCATTCTTCTCTTTGGTGGGACTGAGTGTTTTCT
CCTGGGGGCAATGGCTTATGATCGATTTGCTGCAATCTGCTACCCTCTAACCTACCCAATGATTATGAGC
AAAAGGATCTTTGTGAAATTGGTGGTGTGCTCATGGGTCTTGGGTATCATGACAGCTACTGTGTCGGTCA
CATGGGTGTTTAGCTTCCCCTTCTGTGGTCCTAGTAAAATTAATCATATATCATGTGAAGTCCCAGCAGT
GCTGGAGCTTGCCTGTGCAGACACCTTCCTGTTTGAAGTCTATTCCTTCACAGGCACCATTTTGCTTGTC
CTGGTCCCCTTCCTGTTGATACTTTTGTCTTATACTCAAATTCTCTTCACCGTCCTGAGGATGCCATCCA
CTACTGGGAGACAGAAGGCTTTTTCCACATGTGCCTCTCATCTCACCTCTGTCACCCTCTTCTACAGCAC
AGCATGCATGACTTATCTACAGCCCAAATCCAAGTACTCACCAGACACCAAGAAACTGATGTCATTGGCT
TACTCTCTGCTCACCCCTCTGCTGAATCCACTTATCTACAGCCTGAGAAACAAGGAGATGAAAAGGGCTG
TGGTAAAATTATGCCAAATAAAAGTGGTTTTCTGAGCGGCCGCTTCGAGCAGACATGATAAGATACATTG
ATGAGTTTGGACAAACCACAACTAGAATGCAGTGAAAAAAATGCTTTATTTGTGAAATTTGTGATGCTAT
TGCTTTATTTGTAACCATTATAAGCTGCAATAAACAAGTTAACAACAACAATTGCATTCATTTTATGTTT
CAGGTTCAGGGGGAGATGTGGGAGGTTTTTTAAAGCAAGTAAAACCTCTACAAATGTGGTAAAATCGATA
AGGATCCGGGCTGGCGTAATAGCGAAGAGGCCCGCACCGATCGCCCTTCCCAACAGTTGCGCAGCCTGAA
TGGCGAATGG
[124 nt withheld, positions 2391-2514]
C
[91 nt withheld, positions 2516-2606]
A
[49 nt withheld, positions 2608-2656]
CCTTTGACGTTGGAGTCCACGTTCTTT
[37 nt withheld, positions 2684-2720]
ACCCTATCTCGGTCTATTCTTTTGATTTATAAGGGATTTTGCCGATTTCGGCCTATTGGTTAAAAAATGA
GCTGATTTAACAAAAATTTAACGCGAATTTTAACAAAATATTAACGCTTACAATTTCCTGATGCGGTATT
TTCTCCTTACGCATCTGTGCGGTATTTCACACCGCATATGGTGCACTCTCAGTACAATCTGCTCTGATGC
CGCATAGTTAAGCCAGCCCCGACACCCGCCAACACCCGCTGACGCGCCCTGACGGGCTTGTCTGCTCCCG
GCATCCGCTTACAGACAAGCTGTGACCGTCTCCGGGAGCTGCATGTGTCAGAGGTTTTCACCGTCATCAC
CGAAACGCGCGAGACGAAAGGGCCTCGTGATACGCCTATTTTTATAGGTTAATGTCATGATAATAATGGT
TTCTTAGACGTCAGGTGGCACTTTTCGGGGAAATGTGCGCGGAACCCCTATTTGTTTATTTTTCTAAATA
CATTCAAATATGTATCCGCTCATGAGACAATAACCCTGATAAATGCTTCAATAATATTGAAAAAGGAAGA
GTATGAGTATTCAACATTTCCGTGTCGCCCTTATTCCCTTTTTTGCGGCATTTTGCCTTCCTGTTTTTGC
TCACCCAGAAACGCTGGTGAAAGTAAAAGATGCTGAAGATCAGTTGGGTGCACGAGTGGGTTACATCGAA
CTGGATCTCAACAGCGGTAAGATCCTTGAGAGTTTTCGCCCCGAAGAACGTTTTCCAATGATGAGCACTT
TTAAAGTTCTGCTATGTGGCGCGGTATTATCCCGTATTGACGCCGGGCAAGAGCAACTCGGTCGCCGCAT
ACACTATTCTCAGAATGACTTGGTTGAGTACTCACCAGTCACAGAAAAGCATCTTACGGATGGCATGACA
GTAAGAGAATTATGCAGTGCTGCCATAACCATGAGTGATAACACTGCGGCCAACTTACTTCTGACAACGA
TCGGAGGACCGAAGGAGCTAACCGCTTTTTTGCACAACATGGGGGATCATGTAACTCGCCTTGATCGTTG
GGAACCGGAGCTGAATGAAGCCATACCAAACGACGAGCGTGACACCACGATGCCTGTAGCAATGGCAACA
ACGTTGCGCAAACTATTAACTGGCGAACTACTTACTCTAGCTTCCCGGCAACAATTAATAGACTGGATGG
AGGCGGATAAAGTTGCAGGACCACTTCTGCGCTCGGCCCTTCCGGCTGGCTGGTTTATTGCTGATAAATC
TGGAGCCGGTGAGCGTGGGTCTCGCGGTATCATTGCAGCACTGGGGCCAGATGGTAAGCCCTCCCGTATC
GTAGTTATCTACACGACGGGGAGTCAGGCAACTATGGATGAACGAAATAGACAGATCGCTGAGATAGGTG
CCTCACTGATTAAGCATTGGTAACTGTCAGACCAAGTTTACTCATATATACTTTAGATTGATTTAAAACT
TCATTTTTAATTTAAAAGGATCTAGGTGAAGATCCTTTTTGATAATCTCATGACCAAAATCCCTTAACGT
GAGTTTTCGTTCCACTGAGCGTCAGACCCCGTAGAAAAGATCAAAGGATCTTCTTGAGATCCTTTTTTTC
TGCGCGTAATCTGCTGCTTGCAAACAAAAAAACCACCGCTACCAGCGGTGGTTTGTTTGCCGGATCAAGA
GCTACCAACTCTTTTTCCGAAGGTAACTGGCTTCAGCAGAGCGCAGATACCAAATACTGTTCTTCTAGTG
TAGCCGTAGTTAGGCCACCACTTCAAGAACTCTGTAGCACCGCCTACATACCTCGCTCTGCTAATCCTGT
TACCAGTGGCTGCTGCCAGTGGCGATAAGTCGTGTCTTACCGGGTTGGACTCAAGACGATAGTTACCGGA
TAAGGCGCAGCGGTCGGGCTGAACGGGGGGTTCGTGCACACAGCCCAGCTTGGAGCGAACGACCTACACC
GAACTGAGATACCTACAGCGTGAGCTATGAGAAAGCGCCACGCTTCCCGAAGGGAGAAAGGCGGACAGGT
ATCCGGTAAGCGGCAGGGTCGGAACAGGAGAGCGCACGAGGGAGCTTCCAGGGGGAAACGCCTGGTATCT
TTATAGTCCTGTCGGGTTTCGCCACCTCTGACTTGAGCGTCGATTTTTGTGATGCTCGTCAGGGGGGCGG
AGCCTATGGAAAAACGCCAGCAACGCGGCCTTTTTACGGTTCCTGGCCTTTTGCTGGCCTTTTGCTCACA
TGGCTCGACAGATCT
