>Addgene plasmid #22374 | pCI-MOR268-1 | addgene partial sequence | sequence record 28207 | 22374 with T7
CCTACTTCTACGTGCCCTTCTCCAATGCGACGGGTGTGGTACGCGAATTCACGCGTATGGGACAGAATGA
CAGCTCTGTGGTTGAGTTCATCCTGTTGGGATTTTCTCACTTCCCTGAACTCCAAGTACACATGTTTGGA
GCTTTCTTAGTTATTTATCTGGTGACTCTGACAGGAAATGCCACCATTGTTACTGTCATCTTTCTGGACC
ACAGCCTACATATCCCCATGTACCTGTTCTTGCAGAACTTGTCTGTGGTGGAAGCAAGCTTCAGCACAAC
TGTTATGCCTGAGATGCTGGTGGTCCTGACTAGTGAGAAAGCAACCATTTCCTTTGGGGGTTGTTTTGCG
CAGACATATTTCATTCTTCTCTTTGGTGGGACTGAGTGTTTTCTCCTGGGGGCAATGGCTTATGATCGAT
TTGCTGCAATCTGCTACCCTCTAACCTACCCAATGATTATGAGCAAAAGGATCTTTGTGAAATTGGTGGT
GTGCTCATGGGTCTTGGGTATCATGACAGCTACTGTGTCGGTCACATGGGTGTTTAGCTTCCCCTTCTGT
GGTCCTAGTAAAATTAATCATATATCATGTGAAGTCCCAGCAGTGCTGGAGCTTGCCTGTGCAGACACCT
TCCTGTTTGAAGTCTATTCCTTCACAGGCACCATTTTGCTTGTCCTGGTCCCCTTCCTGTTGATACTTTT
GTCTTATACTCAAATTCTCTTCACCGTCCTGAGGATGCCATCCACTACTGGGAGACAGAAGGCTTTTTCC
ACATGTGCCTCTCATCTCACCTCTGTCACCCTCTTCTACAGCACAGCATGCATGACTTATCTACAGCCCA
AAATCC
